>Addgene plasmid #146120 | pAc5.1B-lambdaN-HA-MBP_D | depositor full sequence | sequence record 288565 | Full Sequence
CTTCAAGGAATTAATTCTATATTCTAAAAACACAAATGATACTTCTAAAAAAAATCATGAATGGCATCAA
CTCTGAATCAAATCTTTGCAGATGCACCTACTTCTCATTTCCACTGTCACATCATTTTTCCAGATCTCGC
TGCCTGTTATGTGGCCCACAAACCAAGACACGTTTTATGGCCATTAAAGCTGGCTGATCGTCGCCAAACA
CCAAATACATATCAATATGTACATTCGAGAAAGAAGCGATCAAAGAAGCGTCTTCGGGCGAGTAGGAGAA
TGCGGAGGAGAAGGAGAACGAGCTGATCTAGTATCTCTCCACAATCCAATGCCAACTGACCAACTGGCCA
TATTCGGAGCAATTTGAAGCCAATTTCCATCGCCTGGCGATCGCTCCATTCTTGGCTATATGTTTTTCAC
CGTTCCCGGGGCCATTTTCAAAGACTCGTCGGTAAGATAAGATTGTGTCACTCGCTGTCTCTCTTCATTT
GTCGAAGAATGCTGAGGAATTTCGCGATGACGTCGGCGAGTATTTTGAAGAATGAGAATAATTTGTATTT
ATACGAAAATCAGTTAGTGGAATTTTCTACAAAAACATGTTATCTATAGATAATTTTGTTGCAAAATATG
TTGACTATGACAAAGATTGTATGTATATACCTTTAATGTATTCTCATTTTCTTATGTATTTATAATGGCA
ATGATGATACTGATGATATTTTAAGATGATGCCAGACCACAGGCTGATTTCTGCGTCTTTTGCCGAACGC
AGTGCATGTGCGGTTGTTGTTTTTTGGAATAGTTTCAATTTTCGGACTGTCCGCTTTGATTTCAGTTTCT
TGGCTTATTCAAAAAGCAAAGTAAAGCCAAAAAAGCGAGATGGCAATACCAAATGCGGCAAAACGGTAGT
GGAAGGAAAGGGGTGCGGGGCAGCGGAAGGAAGGGTGGGGCGGGGCGTGGCGGGGTCTGTGGCTGGGCGC
GACGTCACCGACGTTGGAGCCACTCCTTTGACCATGTGTGCGTGTGTGTATTATTCGTGTCTCGCCACTC
GCCGGTTGTTTTTTTCTTTTTATCTCGCTCTCTCTAGCGCCATCTCGTACGCATGCTCAACGCACCGCAT
GTTGCCGTGTCCTTTATGCGTCATTTTGGCTCGAAATAGGCAATTATTTAAACAAAGATTAGTCAACGAA
AACGCTAAAATAAATAAGTCTACAATATGGTTACTTATTGCCATGTGTGTGCAGCCAACGATAGCAACAA
AAGCAACAACACAGTGGCTTTCCCTCTTTCACTTTTTGTTTGCAAGCGCGTGCGAGCAAGACGGCACGAC
CGGCAAACGCAATTACGCTGACAAAGAGCAGACGAAGTTTTGGCCGAAAAACATCAAGGCGCCTGATACG
AATGCATTTGCAATAACAATTGCGATATTTAATATTGTTTATGAAGCTGTTTGACTTCAAAACACACAAA
AAAAAAAATAAAACAAATTATTTGAAAGAGAATTAGGAATCGGACAGCTTATCGTTACGGGCTAACAGCA
CACCGAGACGAAATAGCTTACCTGACGTCACAGCCTCTGGAAGAACTGCCGCCAAGCAGAGAGAGAGAGA
AAAAGAGGGAGAGCAGCTTAGACCGCATGTGCTTGTGTGTGAGGCGTCTCTCTCTTCGTCTCCTGTTTGC
GCAAACGCATAGACTGCACTGAGAAAATCGATTACCTATTTTTTATGAATGAATATTTGCACTATTACTA
TTCAAAACTATTAAGATAGCAATCACATTCAATAGCCAAATACTATACCACCTGAGCGATGCAACGAAAT
GATCAATTTGAGCAAAAATGCTGCATATTTAGGACGGCATCATTATAGAAATGCTTCTTGCTGTGTACTT
TTCTCTCGTCTGGCAGCTGTTTCGCCGTTATTGTTAAAACCGGCTTAAGTTAGGTGTGTTTTCTACGACT
AGTGATGCCCCTACTAGAAGATGTGTGTTGCACAAATGTCCCTGAATAACCAATTTGAAGTGCAGATAGC
AGTAAACGTAAGCTAATATGAATATTATTTAACTGTAATGTTTTAATATCGCTGGACATTACTAATAAAC
CCACTATAAACACATGTACATATGTATGTTTTGGCATACAATGAGTAGTTGGGGAAAAAATGTGTAAAAG
CACCGTGACCATCACAGCATAAAGATAACCAGCTGAAGTATCGAATATGAGTAACCCCCAAATTGAATCA
CATGCCGCAACTGATAGGACCCATGGAAGTACACTCTTCATGGCGATATACAAGACACACACAAGCACGA
ACACCCAGTTGCGGAGGAAATTCTCCGTAAATGAAAACCCAATCGGCGAACAATTCATACCCATATATGG
TAAAAGTTTTGAACGCGACTTGAGAGCGGAGAGCATTGCGGCTGATAAGGTTTTAGCGCTAAGCGGGCTT
TATAAAACGGGCTGCGGGACCAGTTTTCATATCACTACCGTTTGAGTTCTTGTGCTGTGTGGATACTCCT
CCCGACACAAAGCCGCTCCATCAGCCAGCAGTCGTCTAATCCAGAGACCCCGGATCGGGGTACCAACATG
GACGCACAAACACGACGACGTGAGCGTCGCGCTGAGAAACAAGCTCAATGGAAAGCTGCAAACGGTGGAT
CTCCTCCACATATGGCTTACCCATACGATGTTCCAGATTACGCTCCTCCAAGCTTCATGAAAATCGAAGA
AGGTAAACTGGTAATCTGGATTAACGGCGATAAAGGCTATAACGGTCTCGCTGAAGTCGGTAAGAAATTC
GAGAAAGATACCGGAATTAAAGTCACCGTTGAGCATCCGGATAAACTGGAAGAGAAATTCCCACAGGTTG
CGGCAACTGGCGATGGCCCTGACATTATCTTCTGGGCACACGACCGCTTTGGTGGCTACGCTCAATCTGG
CCTGTTGGCTGAAATCACCCCGGACAAAGCGTTCCAGGACAAGCTGTATCCGTTTACCTGGGATGCCGTA
CGTTACAACGGCAAGCTGATTGCTTACCCGATCGCTGTTGAAGCGTTATCGCTGATTTATAACAAAGATC
TGCTGCCGAACCCGCCAAAAACCTGGGAAGAGATCCCGGCGCTGGATAAAGAACTGAAAGCGAAAGGTAA
GAGCGCGCTGATGTTCAACCTGCAAGAACCGTACTTCACCTGGCCGCTGATTGCTGCTGACGGGGGTTAT
GCGTTCAAGTATGAAAACGGCAAGTACGACATTAAAGACGTGGGCGTGGATAACGCTGGCGCGAAAGCGG
GTCTGACCTTCCTGGTTGACCTGATTAAAAACAAACACATGAATGCAGACACCGATTACTCCATCGCAGA
AGCTGCCTTTAATAAAGGCGAAACAGCGATGACCATCAACGGCCCGTGGGCATGGTCCAACATCGACACC
AGCAAAGTGAATTATGGTGTAACGGTACTGCCGACCTTCAAGGGTCAACCATCCAAACCGTTCGTTGGCG
TGCTGAGCGCAGGTATTAACGCCGCCAGTCCGAACAAAGAGCTGGCAAAAGAGTTCCTCGAAAACTATCT
GCTGACTGATGAAGGTCTGGAAGCGGTTAATAAAGACAAACCGCTGGGTGCCGTAGCGCTGAAGTCTTAC
GAGGAAGAGTTGGCGAAAGATCCACGTATTGCCGCCACTATGGAAAACGCCCAGAAAGGTGAAATCATGC
CGAACATCCCGCAGATGTCCGCTTTCTGGTATGCCGTGCGTACTGCGGTGATCAACGCCGCCAGCGGTCG
TCAGACTGTCGATGAAGCCCTGAAAGACTAGGCGGCCGCTCGAGTCTAGAGGGCCCGCGGTTCGAAGGTA
AGCCTATCCCTAACCCTCTCCTCGGTCTCGATTCTACGCGTACCGGTCATCATCACCATCACCATTGAGT
TTAAACCCGCTGATCAGCCTCGACTGTGCCTTCTAAGGCCTGAGCTCGCTGATCAGCCTCGATCGAGGAT
CCAGACATGATAAGATACATTGATGAGTTTGGACAAACCACAACTAGAATGCAGTGAAAAAAATGCTTTA
TTTGTGAAATTTGTGATGCTATTGCTTTATTTGTAACCATTATAAGCTGCAATAAACAAGTTAACAACAA
CAATTGCATTCATTTTATGTTTCAGGTTCAGGGGGAGGTGTGGGAGGTTTTTTAAAGCAAGTAAAACCTC
TACAAATGTGGTATGGCTGATTATGATCAGTCGACCGATGCCCTTGAGAGCCTTCAACCCAGTCAGCTCC
TTCCGGTGGGCGCGGGGCATGACTATCGTCGCCGCACTTATGACTGTCTTCTTTATCATGCAACTCGTAG
GACAGGTGCCGGCAGCGCTCTGGGTCATTTTCGGCGAGGACCGCTTTCGCTGGAGCGCGACGATGATCGG
CCTGTCGCTTGCGGTATTCGGAATCTTGCACGCCCTCGCTCAAGCCTTCGTCACTGGTCCCGCCACCAAA
CGTTTCGGCGAGAAGCAGGCCATTATCGCCGGCATGGCGGCCGACGCGCTGGGCTACGTCTTGCTGGCGT
TCGCGACGCGAGGCTGGATGGCCTTCCCCATTATGATTCTTCTCGCTTCCGGCGGCATCGGGATGCCCGC
GTTGCAGGCCATGCTGTCCAGGCAGGTAGATGACGACCATCAGGGACAGCTTCAAGGATCGCTCGCGGCT
CTTACCAGCCAGCAAAAGGCCAGGAACCGTAAAAAGGCCGCGTTGCTGGCGTTTTTCCATAGGCTCCGCC
CCCCTGACGAGCATCACAAAAATCGACGCTCAAGTCAGAGGTGGCGAAACCCGACAGGACTATAAAGATA
CCAGGCGTTTCCCCCTGGAAGCTCCCTCGTGCGCTCTCCTGTTCCGACCCTGCCGCTTACCGGATACCTG
TCCGCCTTTCTCCCTTCGGGAAGCGTGGCGCTTTCTCAATGCTCACGCTGTAGGTATCTCAGTTCGGTGT
AGGTCGTTCGCTCCAAGCTGGGCTGTGTGCACGAACCCCCCGTTCAGCCCGACCGCTGCGCCTTATCCGG
TAACTATCGTCTTGAGTCCAACCCGGTAAGACACGACTTATCGCCACTGGCAGCAGCCACTGGTAACAGG
ATTAGCAGAGCGAGGTATGTAGGCGGTGCTACAGAGTTCTTGAAGTGGTGGCCTAACTACGGCTACACTA
GAAGGACAGTATTTGGTATCTGCGCTCTGCTGAAGCCAGTTACCTTCGGAAAAAGAGTTGGTAGCTCTTG
ATCCGGCAAACAAACCACCGCTGGTAGCGGTGGTTTTTTTGTTTGCAAGCAGCAGATTACGCGCAGAAAA
AAAGGATCTCAAGAAGATCCTTTGATCTTTTCTACGGGGTCTGACGCTCAGTGGAACGAAAACTCACGTT
AAGGGATTTTGGTCATGAGATTATCAAAAAGGATCTTCACCTAGATCCTTTTAAATTAAAAATGAAGTTT
TAAATCAATCTAAAGTATATATGAGTAAACTTGGTCTGACAGTTACCAATGCTTAATCAGTGAGGCACCT
ATCTCAGCGATCTGTCTATTTCGTTCATCCATAGTTGCCTGACTCCCCGTCGTGTAGATAACTACGATAC
GGGAGGGCTTACCATCTGGCCCCAGTGCTGCAATGATACCGCGAGACCCACGCTCACCGGCTCCAGATTT
ATCAGCAATAAACCAGCCAGCCGGAAGGGCCGAGCGCAGAAGTGGTCCTGCAACTTTATCCGCCTCCATC
CAGTCTATTAATTGTTGCCGGGAAGCTAGAGTAAGTAGTTCGCCAGTTAATAGTTTGCGCAACGTTGTTG
CCATTGCTGCAGGCATCGTGGTGTCACGCTCGTCGTTTGGTATGGCTTCATTCAGCTCCGGTTCCCAACG
ATCAAGGCGAGTTACATGATCCCCCATGTTGTGCAAAAAAGCGGTTAGCTCCTTCGGTCCTCCGATCGTT
GTCAGAAGTAAGTTGGCCGCAGTGTTATCACTCATGGTTATGGCAGCACTGCATAATTCTCTTACTGTCA
TGCCATCCGTAAGATGCTTTTCTGTGACTGGTGAGTACTCAACCAAGTCATTCTGAGAATAGTGTATGCG
GCGACCGAGTTGCTCTTGCCCGGCGTCAACACGGGATAATACCGCGCCACATAGCAGAACTTTAAAAGTG
CTCATCATTGGAAAACGTTCTTCGGGGCGAAAACTCTCAAGGATCTTACCGCTGTTGAGATCCAGTTCGA
TGTAACCCACTCGTGCACCCAACTGATCTTCAGCATCTTTTACTTTCACCAGCGTTTCTGGGTGAGCAAA
AACAGGAAGGCAAAATGCCGCAAAAAAGGGAATAAGGGCGACACGGAAATGTTGAATACTCATACTCTTC
CTTTTTCAATATTATTGAAGCATTTATCAGGGTTATTGTCTCATGAGCGGATACATATTTGAATGTATTT
AGAAAAATAAACAAATAGGGGTTCCGCGCACATTTCCCCGAAAAGTGCCACCTGACGTCTAAGAAACCAT
TATTATCATGACATTAACCTATAAAAATAGGCGTATCACGAGGCCCTTTCGT
Features (pLannotate 1.2.2; 11 found; start..end, strand, type, name):
     56..2568    +  promoter       Ac5 promoter: Drosophila melanogaster actin 5C promoter
   2588..2653    +  CDS            N (fragment): REGN_LAMBD - Experimental evidence at protein level: Swiss-Prot protein existence level 1. Plays a role as a transcriptional antitermination factor that allows the virus to initiate its lytic phase. Activates expression of the delayed viral early genes by modifying host RNA polymerase (RNAP) into a form that is resistant to termination signals. This antitermination function requires the host NusA protein which serves to stabilize the interaction between antitermination protein N and host RNA polymerase. From Escherichia phage lambda (Bacteriophage lambda).
   2678..2704    +  CDS            3xHA (fragment): three tandem HA epitope tags
   2717..3808    +  CDS            MBP: maltose binding protein from E. coli; malE (mutated); This version of the gene does not encode a signal sequence, so MBP will remain in the cytosol.
   3847..3888    +  CDS            V5 tag: epitope tag from simian virus 5
   3988..4122    -  polyA_signal   SV40 poly(A) signal: SV40 polyadenylation signal
   4145..4229    -  CDS            large T antigen (fragment): large T antigen from SV40 (simian virus 40)
   4230..4700    +  CDS            TcR (fragment): tetracycline efflux protein; tet; confers resistance to tetracycline
   4744..5332    -  rep_origin     ori: high-copy-number ColE1/pMB1/pBR322/pUC origin of replication
   5503..6363    -  CDS            AmpR: β-lactamase; bla; confers resistance to ampicillin, carbenicillin, and related antibiotics
   6364..6468    -  promoter       AmpR promoter: bla
