[The description below was written by a language model from this plasmid's Addgene catalogue record and pLannotate feature annotations shown in this document.]
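Description:
pAc5.1B-lambdaN-HA-MBP_D is an insect-cell expression plasmid of about 6.6 kb that produces E. coli maltose binding protein (MBP) as a tagged fusion. The catalogue entry lists the backbone as unknown, although the name points to a pAc5.1-type vector and the annotated parts fit that layout. Expression is driven by the Drosophila melanogaster actin 5C (Ac5) promoter, a strong constitutive promoter commonly used in Drosophila cultured cells. An SV40 polyadenylation signal lies downstream of the coding region, annotated on the reverse strand next to a small remnant of SV40 large T antigen sequence. In bacteria the plasmid is maintained through a ColE1/pUC-type origin and selected with ampicillin via the β-lactamase gene and its own promoter. The repository lists it as low copy even though the origin annotation is of the high-copy type. A fragment of a tetracycline resistance gene is also detected, but it is incomplete and probably a non-functional leftover.

The open reading frame begins with a short fragment of the bacteriophage lambda N protein. This is followed by a segment annotated as a fragment of a 3xHA tag, short enough to be a single HA epitope, and then by MBP lacking its signal sequence, so the protein stays in the cytosol. A V5 epitope is annotated after MBP, but the record does not show whether it is in frame or translated. The lambda N peptide binds boxB RNA hairpins, so fusions of this kind are generally used to tether a protein to boxB-containing reporter mRNAs. MBP has no expected role in mRNA regulation, so this construct would plausibly serve as a neutral negative control in such assays. The record itself states only insect expression of MBP, and the associated publication concerns mRNAs regulated by Drosha and Argonaute proteins in Drosophila.
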