Addgene plasmid #146120: pAc5.1B-lambdaN-HA-MBP_D
Purpose: Insect Expression of MBP
Depositing lab: Elisa Izaurralde. Depositing organization: Max Planck Institute for Developmental Biology. Publication: Genome-wide analysis of mRNAs regulated by Drosha and Argonaute proteins in Drosophila melanogaster. Rehwinkel J, Natalin P, Stark A, Brennecke J, Cohen SM, Izaurralde E. Mol Cell Biol. 2006 Apr . 26(8):2965-75. 10.1128/MCB.26.8.2965-2975.2006 PubMed 16581772.
Backbone
  Vector backbone: Unknown
  Vector type: Insect Expression
Growth in bacteria
  Bacterial resistance: Ampicillin, 100 μg/mL
  Growth temperature: 37°C
  Growth strain: DH5alpha
  Copy number: Low Copy
Gene/Insert
  Gene/Insert name: MBP
  Species: E. coli
  Cloning method: Unknown
Terms and licenses: Academic/Nonprofit Terms; Industry Terms: Not Available to Industry
Depositor comments: Plasmids from this collection were made available to the research community and donated after the lab closed. Please note that the sequence provided by the depositing laboratory may be theoretical/predicted or based on Sanger sequencing results. There may be discrepancies between sequencing results obtained by Addgene and the depositor sequence. If an Addgene verified sequence is not available, please contact before placing your order to request that our lab fully sequence the plasmid.
How to cite: pAc5.1B-lambdaN-HA-MBP_D was a gift from Elisa Izaurralde (Addgene plasmid # 146120 ; http://n2t.net/addgene:146120 ; RRID:Addgene_146120)
